Addgene plasmid #212870: pCYP37
Purpose: Expresses the Nocardia terpenica LRD-modifying cytochrome P450 enzyme
Depositing lab: Christopher Voigt. Depositing organization: Massachusetts Institute of Technology. Publication: Design of a redox-proficient Escherichia coli for screening terpenoids and modifying cytochrome P450s. Lin GM, Voigt CA. Nature Catalysis. 6, 1016–1029 (2023). https://doi.org/10.1038/s41929-023-01049-5.
Backbone
  Vector backbone: pCYP
  Vector type: Bacterial Expression
Growth in bacteria
  Bacterial resistance: Kanamycin, 50 μg/mL
  Growth temperature: 37°C
  Growth strain: DH5alpha
  Copy number: High Copy
Gene/Insert
  Gene/Insert name: cytochrome P450 (alt name: Uniprot ID: A0A161XIJ0)
  Species: Nocardia terpenica
  Promoter: PcymRC
  Cloning method: Unknown
Resource information
  A portion of this plasmid was derived from a plasmid made by: codon optimized and synthesized by vendors
Terms and licenses: Academic/Nonprofit Terms; Industry Terms: Not Available to Industry
How to cite: pCYP37 was a gift from Christopher Voigt (Addgene plasmid # 212870 ; http://n2t.net/addgene:212870 ; RRID:Addgene_212870)
