[The description below was written by a language model from this plasmid's Addgene catalogue record and pLannotate feature annotations shown in this document.]
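Description:
pCYP37 is a 4,415-nt bacterial expression plasmid built on the pCYP backbone for producing a cytochrome P450 from Nocardia terpenica in Escherichia coli. The record describes the enzyme as an "LRD-modifying" P450 but does not expand that abbreviation. The coding sequence was codon optimized and commercially synthesized. Selection is by kanamycin, through an aph(3')-Ia aminoglycoside phosphotransferase gene. The only complete replication origin annotated is p15A, which is compatible with ColE1-type plasmids and therefore suited to multi-plasmid strains. The annotation calls p15A medium copy, whereas the catalogue entry lists the plasmid as high copy, and the record does not resolve this difference. Short fragments matching the RSF origin, the pBR322 bom region, and the tet promoter and tetracycline resistance gene also appear. These look like backbone remnants or partial homology hits rather than functional elements.

Expression is driven by the PcymRC promoter, annotated here as two CuO operators, the binding sites for the CymR repressor from the Pseudomonas putida p-cymene degradation system. The plasmid carries its own cymR gene, preceded by a lacIq promoter fragment, so the repressor is supplied in cis. In systems of this type, transcription is typically held off until cumate relieves CymR binding. A hammerhead ribozyme lies directly downstream of the operators. Such a ribozyme typically acts as a self-cleaving insulator, trimming the 5' leader so that translation is less dependent on promoter context. The P450 open reading frame itself was not annotated, but it presumably occupies the unannotated stretch between the ribozyme and the cymR cassette. According to the associated publication title, the plasmid belongs to work on a redox-proficient E. coli used for screening terpenoids and the cytochrome P450s that modify them.
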