Features (pLannotate 1.2.2; 12 found; start..end, strand, type, name):
     28..54      +  misc_feature   bom (fragment): basis of mobility region from pBR322
    153..208     -  rep_origin     RSF ori (fragment): Plasmids containing the RSF 1030 origin of replication can be propagated in E. coli cells that contain additional plasmids with compatible origins.
    296..841     -  rep_origin     p15A ori: Plasmids containing the medium-copy-number p15A origin of replication can be propagated in E. coli cells that contain a second plasmid with the ColE1 origin.
    930..1745    -  CDS            KanR: aminoglycoside phosphotransferase; aph(3')-Ia; confers resistance to kanamycin in bacteria or G418 (Geneticin®) in eukaryotes
   1922..1949    +  protein_bind   CuO: CymR-binding P2 operator sequence from the p-cmt operon of Pseudomonas putida (Mullick et al., 2006) CymR
   1980..2007    +  protein_bind   CuO: CymR-binding P2 operator sequence from the p-cmt operon of Pseudomonas putida (Mullick et al., 2006) CymR
   2011..2066    +  ncRNA          Hammerhead 3: Accession: RF00008 - Hammerhead ribozyme (type III)
   3450..3523    +  promoter       lacIq promoter (fragment): lacI (mutant); In the lacIq allele, a single base change in the promoter boosts expression of the lacI gene about 10-fold.
   3524..4132    +  CDS            cymR: CYMR_PSEPU - Experimental evidence at transcript level: Swiss-Prot protein existence level 2. Involved in the repression of the cym and cmt operons which are responsible of the p-cymene degradation. From Pseudomonas putida (Arthrobacter siderocapsulatus).
   4237..4255    -  promoter       tet promoter (fragment): E. coli promoter for tetracycline efflux protein gene
   4265..4385    +  CDS            TcR (fragment): tetracycline efflux protein; tet; confers resistance to tetracycline
   4404..11      -  rep_origin     RSF ori (fragment) (across the origin): Plasmids containing the RSF 1030 origin of replication can be propagated in E. coli cells that contain additional plasmids with compatible origins.
>Addgene plasmid #212870 | pCYP37 | addgene full sequence | sequence record 423284 | Addgene NGS Result
ACTGACTCGCTGCACGAGGCAGACCTCAGCGCTAGCGGAGTGTATACTGGCTTACTATGTTGGCACTGAT
GAGGGTGTCAGTGAAGTGCTTCATGTGGCAGGAGAAAAAAGGCTGCACCGGTGCGTCAGCAGAATATGTG
ATACAGGATATATTCCGCTTCCTCGCTCACTGACTCGCTACGCTCGGTCGTTCGACTGCGGCGAGCGGAA
ATGGCTTACGAACGGGGCGGAGATTTCCTGGAAGATGCCAGGAAGATACTTAACAGGGAAGTGAGAGGGC
CGCGGCAAAGCCGTTTTTCCATAGGCTCCGCCCCCCTGACAAGCATCACGAAATCTGACGCTCAAATCAG
TGGTGGCGAAACCCGACAGGACTATAAAGATACCAGGCGTTTCCCCCTGGCGGCTCCCTCGTGCGCTCTC
CTGTTCCTGCCTTTCGGTTTACCGGTGTCATTCCGCTGTTATGGCCGCGTTTGTCTCATTCCACGCCTGA
CACTCAGTTCCGGGTAGGCAGTTCGCTCCAAGCTGGACTGTATGCACGAACCCCCCGTTCAGTCCGACCG
CTGCGCCTTATCCGGTAACTATCGTCTTGAGTCCAACCCGGAAAGACATGCAAAAGCACCACTGGCAGCA
GCCACTGGTAATTGATTTAGAGGAGTTAGTCTTGAAGTCATGCGCCGGTTAAGGCTAAACTGAAAGGACA
AGTTTTGGTGACTGCGCTCCTCCAAGCCAGTTACCTCGGTTCAAAGAGTTGGTAGCTCAGAGAACCTTCG
AAAAACCGCCCTGCAAGGCGGTTTTTTCGTTTTCAGAGCAAGAGATTACGCGCAGACCAAAACGATCTCA
AGAAGATCATCTTATTAAGGGGTCTGACGCTCAGTGGAACGAAAAATCAATCTAAAGTATATATGAGTAA
ACTTGGTCTGACAGTTACCTTAGAAAAACTCATCGAGCATCAAATGAAACTGCAATTTATTCATATCAGG
ATTATCAATACCATATTTTTGAAAAAGCCGTTTCTGTAATGAAGGAGAAAACTCACCGAGGCAGTTCCAT
AGGATGGCAAGATCCTGGTATCGGTCTGCGATTCCGACTCGTCCAACATCAATACAACCTATTAATTTCC
CCTCGTCAAAAATAAGGTTATCAAGTGAGAAATCACCATGAGTGACGACTGAATCCGGTGAGAATGGCAA
AAGCTTATGCATTTCTTTCCAGACTTGTTCAACAGGCCAGCCATTACGCTCGTCATCAAAATCACTCGCA
TCAACCAAACCGTTATTCATTCGTGATTGCGCCTGAGCGAGACGAAATACGCGATCGCTGTTAAAAGGAC
AATTACAAACAGGAATCGAATGCAACCGGCGCAGGAACACTGCCAGCGCATCAACAATATTTTCACCTGA
ATCAGGATATTCTTCTAATACCTGGAATGCTGTTTTCCCGGGGATCGCAGTGGTGAGTAACCATGCATCA
TCAGGAGTACGGATAAAATGCTTGATGGTCGGAAGAGGCATAAATTCCGTCAGCCAGTTTAGTCTGACCA
TCTCATCTGTAACATCATTGGCAACGCTACCTTTGCCATGTTTCAGAAACAACTCTGGCGCATCGGGCTT
CCCATACAATCGATAGATTGTCGCACCTGATTGCCCGACATTATCGCGAGCCCATTTATACCCATATAAA
TCAGCATCCATGTTGGAATTTAATCGCGGCCTGGAGCAAGACGTTTCCCGTTGAATATGGCTCATAACAC
CCCTTGTATTACTGTTTATGTAAGCAGACAGTTTTATTGTTCATGATGATATATTTTTATCTTGTGCAAT
GTACATCAGAGATTTTGAGACACAACCAATTATTGAAGGCCTCCCTAACGGGGGGCCTTTTTTTGTTTCT
GGTCTCCCAAGCGCTTAACGATCGTTGGCTGAACAAACAGACAATCTGGTCTGTTTGTATTATGGAAAAT
TTTTCTGTATAATAGATTCAACAAACAGACAATCTGGTCTGTTTGTATTATCAGCGGTCAACGCATGTGC
TTTGCGTTCTGATGAGACAGTGATGTCGAAACCGCCTCTACAAATAATTTTGTTTACAGGTAAGATCCAA
GGAGGTTTTAATATGTTGACCGAGGAGCACGCATGGCGCTTGCCAGTTGTACGCGATGGGGCGTATGATC
TGCCAGCTGTATGCCGTTCTATGCAGCAAGCGGGTCCGATTGTTCCTGCGCGAACGCCGAATGGGAAAAC
CGTATGGGTGGTGACCCGTCATGCCGAAGTACGCCGCGTACTTGCGGACTCTCGCACGACGGCCGATCGT
GCTCATCCGAACTTTCCGAGCTTTGAGCAGAGTGCGGATGCGCCTGTGCTGATCTCTGGTCCGAATCCAT
TTCTGGTGAGCATGGACCCGCCAGCGCACACGCGTGCGCGTGGGGATCTGAAGCGTGAATTTGAAGAACG
TCGTATCCGGGATTACGCGCCAGTGGTGGAGAAAATCATAGCCGAGGCGGTTGGACAGTTACGTGCAGGT
CCCCGCCCGGTAGACCTTGTAGCCGAATTTGCATTGCGCGTGCCGTCGCGTGTTATCTGCGAACTGCTGG
GAGTGCCTTACGCAGACCATGACTTCTTTGAGAGTCGGACGCCCGCCCTGATTGATAATACCGTCACGCC
GGAACAGGGTAGAGCAGCGTTTGGCGAGATTCACGAGTATTTAACAGGCCTGGTTGCGGCACAGGAAGCA
GACCCGGGCGACGATATCATTGGCAATTATGTGCGCGCAACCCGGGAACGTGGAGATTATCGCCGCGAGG
CCTTGGTGTCCCACGCGTTTCTTCTGCTGATTGCGGGACACGAAACTACAGCGAACCAGATTGCTTTAAG
TGCATTAGCGCTCATGCAACGCCCCGAACTGCGTGAACATCTGGATGGAGATCCTGTGCGTATGGCTTCA
GCGGTAGACGAAATGTTGCGTTACTTTACCATTGTGGATACCGTTTCGCGTGTGGCGACAGCTGACATCG
AGATCGGAGGTGTGACCATTCGCGCTGGCGATGGCATCGTCGCACTGTGCACTATCGCTAATCGTGACCC
GGACGTTTACGCAGATCCTGATGAGTTGGATCTGACTCGCGGTAGCAGACGCCACTTAGCCTTTGGTTTC
GGTCCGCATCAATGTCTGGGTCAAGGTCTGGCCCGACTGGAGCTCGAGCTGGCCCTGCGGACTTTGGTAA
CCGAACTCCCAGGTATGCGCCTGGCCGTTCCGGCGACCGAACTCGAATTTAAGGGTACGACATCCGCTTT
TGGTGTGCGTCGCTTGCCGGTCACGTGGTAATAAGGATGAGCTCTACAAATAAGCAGAGGTGGTTGTGTT
GCGAAAAAAAAAAAAAACACCCTAACGGGTGTTTTTTTTTTTTTTGGTGTCCCCACGTGTGGCGCTGGAG
ACCGTCCAATGGCGGCGCGCCATCGAATGGTGCAAAACCTTTCGCGGTATGGCATGATAGCGCCCGGAAG
AGAGTCAATTCAGGGTGGTGAATATGAGCCCGAAACGTCGTACCCAGGCAGAACGTGCAATGGAAACCCA
GGGTAAACTGATTGCAGCAGCACTGGGTGTTCTGCGTGAAAAAGGTTATGCAGGTTTTCGTATTGCAGAT
GTTCCGGGTGCAGCCGGTGTTAGCCGTGGTGCACAGAGCCATCATTTTCCGACCAAACTGGAACTGCTGC
TGGCAACCTTTGAATGGCTGTATGAGCAGATTACCGAACGTAGCCGTGCACGTCTGGCAAAACTGAAACC
GGAAGATGATGTTATTCAGCAGATGCTGGATGATGCAGCAGATTTTTTTCTGGATGATGATTTTAGCATC
GGCCTGGATCTGATTGTTGCAGCAGATCGTGATCCGGCACTGCGTGAAGGTATTCTGCGTACCGTTGAAC
GTAATCGTTTTGTTGTTGAAGATATGTGGCTGGGTGTGCTGGTGAGCCGTGGTCTGAGCCGTGATGATGC
CGAAGATATTCTGTGGCTGATTTTTAACAGCGTTCGTGGTCTGACAGTTCGTAGCCTGTGGCAGAAAGAT
AAAGAACGTTTTGAACGTGTGCGTAATAGCACCCTGGAAATTGCACGTGAACGTTATGCAAAATTCAAAC
GTTGATAAGGATCCTAATTGGTAACGAATCAGACAATTGACGGCTCGAGGGAGTAGCATAGGGTTTGCAG
AATCCCTGCTTCGTCCATTTGACAGGCACATTATGCATCGATGATAAGCTGTCAAACATGAGCAGATCCT
CTACGCCGGACGCATCGTGGCCGGCATCACCGGCGCCACAGGTGCGGTTGCTGGCGCCTATATCGCCGAC
ATCACCGATGGGGAAGATCGGGCTCGCCACTTCGGGCTCATGAGCAAATATTTTATCTGAGGTGCTTCCT
CGCTC
